Addgene plasmid #16595: c-myc promoter (TBE 1/2 - wt)
Depositing lab: Bert Vogelstein. Publication: Identification of c-MYC as a target of the APC pathway. He TC, Sparks AB, Rago C, Hermeking H, Zawel L, da Costa LT, Morin PJ, Vogelstein B, Kinzler KW. Science. 1998 Sep 4. 281(5382):1509-12. 10.1126/science.281.5382.1509 PubMed 9727977.
Backbone
  Vector backbone: pBV-Luc
  Backbone manufacturer: Vogelstein Lab
  Backbone size w/o insert (bp): 4867
  Vector type: Mammalian Expression, Luciferase
Growth in bacteria
  Bacterial resistance: Ampicillin, 100 μg/mL
  Growth temperature: 37°C
  Growth strain: DH5alpha
  Copy number: High Copy
Gene/Insert
  Gene/Insert name: c-myc promoter (TBE 1/2 wt) (alt name: MYC)
  Species: H. sapiens (human)
  Insert size (bp): 600
  Entrez Gene: MYC (a.k.a. MRTL, MYCC, bHLHe39, c-Myc)
  Tag / fusion protein: luciferase (C terminal on backbone)
  Cloning method: Restriction Enzyme; 5′ cloning site NheI (unknown if destroyed); 3′ cloning site EcoRV (unknown if destroyed)
  Sequencing primers: 5′ n/a; 3′ LucNRev
Terms and licenses: Academic/Nonprofit Terms; Industry Terms: Not Available to Industry
Depositor comments: To construct pTBE1/2 plasmid, we used polymerase chain reaction (PCR) primers (5'-CTAGCTAGCCTAGCACCTTTGATTTCTCCC-3' and 5'-CGTGATATCCGCTTTGATCAAGAGTCCCAG-3') to amplify nt -576 to -1162 of the c-MYC promoter region. The PCR product was cloned into pBV-Luc. TBE1 (Tcf-4 binding elements) wt sequence cctttgatt; TBE2 wt sequence gctttgatc. See Author's Map and article for more information.
How to cite: c-myc promoter (TBE 1/2 - wt) was a gift from Bert Vogelstein (Addgene plasmid # 16595 ; http://n2t.net/addgene:16595 ; RRID:Addgene_16595)
