[The description below was written by a language model from this plasmid's Addgene catalogue record.]
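Description:
c-myc promoter (TBE 1/2 - wt) is a mammalian luciferase reporter plasmid built on the pBV-Luc backbone (about 4.9 kb without insert). It is propagated in E. coli as a high-copy plasmid under ampicillin selection. The record names no specific origin of replication and provides no feature table, so backbone details beyond the luciferase reporter and the ampicillin marker are not documented here.

The insert is a roughly 600 bp PCR-amplified fragment of the human MYC (c-MYC) promoter region, spanning nucleotides -576 to -1162 relative to the gene. It was cloned between NheI and EcoRV sites upstream of the backbone's luciferase coding sequence. The catalogue lists luciferase as a C-terminal "tag", but the insert is a regulatory fragment rather than a coding sequence, so luciferase serves as the transcriptional readout of the promoter fragment and not as a protein fusion partner. The fragment carries two Tcf-4 binding elements, TBE1 and TBE2, both in their wild-type form, as indicated by the "wt" designation. The record does not state whether pBV-Luc supplies a minimal promoter downstream of the cloning site.

The associated work identified c-MYC as a target of the APC pathway. Consistent with this, the construct is suited to transient transfection reporter assays in mammalian cells that test whether this MYC upstream region responds to Tcf-4/β-catenin signalling and to its suppression by APC. The name suggests it serves as the intact reference against versions with altered TBE sites, although no such variants are described in this record.
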