>Addgene plasmid #16595 | c-myc promoter (TBE 1/2 - wt) | addgene partial sequence | sequence record 23146 | 16595 with LucNrev
GATGGCGCCGGGCCTTTCTTTATGTTTTTGGCGTCTTCCATGGTGGCTTTACCAACAGTACCGGAATGCC
AAGCTTACTTAGATCGCAGATCTCGATACCGGATCCATTATATACCCGAATTCGATATCCGCTTTGATCA
AGAGTCCCAGGGAGAGTGGAGGAAAGAAGGGTATTAATGGGCGCGCGTTCAGAGCGTGGGATGTTAGTGT
AGATAGGGAGGAATGATAGAGGCATAAGGAGGAAAACGATGCCTAGAATGATTAAAATAACCCAGCAACG
CATTGCCACGTATACTTGGAGAGCGCGTTATGAATAAACTCCCATTGCATTTGTTGGGGGGAGTCATGTA
TTATGCATTATGTATGCACAGCTATCTGGATTGGATACCTTCCACCCAGACTGAGTCCCCCAATTTGCTG
CCAAAGCAGCAGATACCGCCCCTCCTGCCCCGCCTGCTCAGGCTTCCGTGGGGCCCCGTGCGGGAGGTGT
CTGTTTAGCCCTGAGATGTGTCTGCCTGTTCCAGAGCTGGGCTAGGGCGAGAGGGAGGTTGCCTGCTCTC
TGCCAGTCTGTACCCCACCGTCCCGCCCCCACGCCTCCCACACGGAGTTCCCAATTTCTCAGCCAGGTTT
CAGAAGAGACAAATCCCCTTTGCGCCCTGTGGCGCCGGTTTGCAACAGTCTCGGGCTGCCGGGTTTGGNA
AAAAANCAAAGNGGCTAGGCTAGCACGCGNAAGNCTCGGTACCTATCGATAGAGAAATGTTNTGGGCACC
TGCACTNGCACTGGGGACAGCCTATTTTGCTAGTTGGTTTGTTCCGTTTGTTTGATGGA
