>Addgene plasmid #16595 | c-myc promoter (TBE 1/2 - wt) | addgene partial sequence | sequence record 23147 | 16595 with RVprimer3
CAGACATTTCTCTATCGATAGGTACCGAGCTCTTACGCGTGCTAGCCTAGCACCTTTGATTTCTCCCAAA
CCCGGCAGCCCGAGACTGTTGCAAACCGGCGCCACAGGGCGCAAAGGGGATTTGTCTCTTCTGAAACCTG
GCTGAGAAATTGGGAACTCCGTGTGGGAGGCGTGGGGGCGGGACGGTGGGGTACAGACTGGCAGAGAGCA
GGCAACCTCCCTCTCGCCCTAGCCCAGCTCTGGAACAGGCAGACACATCTCAGGGCTAAACAGACACCTC
CCGCACGGGGCCCCACGGAAGCCTGAGCAGGCGGGGCAGGAGGGGCGGTATCTGCTGCTTTGGCAGCAAA
TTGGGGGACTCAGTCTGGGTGGAAGGTATCCAATCCAGATAGCTGTGCATACATAATGCATAATACATGA
CTCCCCCCAACAAATGCAATGGGAGTTTATTCATAACGCGCTCTCCAAGTATACGTGGCAATGCGTTGCT
GGGTTATTTTAATCATTCTAGGCATCGTTTTCCTCCTTATGCCTCTATCATTCCTCCCTATCTACACTAA
CATCCCACGCTCTGAACGCGCGCCCATTAATACCCTTCTTTCCTCCACTCTCCCTGGGACTCTTGATCAA
AGCGGATATCGAATTCGGGTATATAATGGATCCGGTATCGAGATCTGCGATCTAAGTAAGCTTGGCATTC
CGGTACTGTTGGTAAAGCCACCATGGAAGACGCCAAAAACNAAAAAAAAAGGNCC
